Addgene plasmid #67569: DF-UAS-sspa-GCaMP6f
Purpose: Zebrafish expression of a short photoactivatable fluorescent calcium reporter
Depositing lab: Ehud Isacoff. Depositing organization: University of California, Berkeley. Publication: Photoactivatable genetically encoded calcium indicators for targeted neuronal imaging. Berlin S, Carroll EC, Newman ZL, Okada HO, Quinn CM, Kallman B, Rockwell NC, Martin SS, Lagarias JC, Isacoff EY. Nat Methods. 2015 Jul 13. doi: 10.1038/nmeth.3480. PubMed 26167640.
Backbone
  Vector backbone: pDestTol2pA2 (modified)
  Backbone manufacturer: Drew Friedman (modification)
  Backbone size w/o insert (bp): 4500
  Total vector size (bp): 6000
  Modifications to backbone: a 10x UAS promoter and SV40 polyA
  Vector type: zebrafish transgenesis (see :A Spinal Opsin Controls Early Neural Activity and Drives a Behavioral Light Response)
Growth in bacteria
  Bacterial resistance: Ampicillin, 100 μg/mL
  Growth temperature: 37°C
  Growth strain: DH5alpha
  Copy number: High Copy
Gene/Insert
  Gene/Insert name: sspa-GCaMP6f (alt name: short superfolder photoactivatable GCaMP6f)
  Species: Synthetic
  Insert size (bp): 1261
  Mutation: K65T, I83V, G87S, Y92D, V115H, K118V, S187R, Y196N, L221F, T222S, I250V, F256S, N262T
  Cloning method: Restriction Enzyme; 5′ cloning site AscI (not destroyed); 3′ cloning site MluI (not destroyed)
  Sequencing primers: 5′ GFP reverse; 3′ SV40 reverse
Resource information
  A portion of this plasmid was derived from a plasmid made by: derived from Addgene clone #40755, published by Chen TW et al. article: ultrasensitive fluorescent proteins for imaging neuronal activity doi: 10.1038/nature12354
Terms and licenses: Academic/Nonprofit Terms; Industry Terms: Not Available to Industry
How to cite: DF-UAS-sspa-GCaMP6f was a gift from Ehud Isacoff (Addgene plasmid # 67569 ; http://n2t.net/addgene:67569 ; RRID:Addgene_67569)
