[The description below was written by a language model from this plasmid's Addgene catalogue record.]
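Description:
DF-UAS-sspa-GCaMP6f is a zebrafish transgenesis plasmid built on a modified pDestTol2pA2 backbone, a Tol2 transposon-type destination vector. In vectors of this family, the Tol2 arms flanking the expression cassette allow transposase-mediated integration into the fish genome. The backbone was altered to carry a 10x UAS promoter and an SV40 polyadenylation signal. The plasmid is about 6 kb in total, with roughly 4.5 kb of backbone. It is maintained at high copy in E. coli under ampicillin selection. No feature table accompanies the record, so the origin of replication and the exact positions of the elements are not stated.

The payload is a synthetic insert of about 1.26 kb encoding sspa-GCaMP6f, the "short superfolder photoactivatable" version of the fast genetically encoded calcium indicator GCaMP6f. It was cloned between AscI and MluI sites, both of which are retained. The coding sequence derives from a previously published GCaMP6f plasmid and carries thirteen listed substitutions: K65T, I83V, G87S, Y92D, V115H, K118V, S187R, Y196N, L221F, T222S, I250V, F256S and N262T. The record does not assign individual mutations to the superfolder or photoactivatable properties named in the insert.

Because expression is driven by the 10x UAS element, the reporter is transcribed only where the Gal4 transactivator is present. Crossing or co-injecting with Gal4 driver lines therefore restricts expression to chosen cell populations. The stated purpose is zebrafish expression of a photoactivatable fluorescent calcium reporter. The associated work applies such indicators to targeted neuronal imaging, where light is used to activate the sensor in selected cells before their calcium activity is followed.
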