>Addgene plasmid #67569 | DF-UAS-sspa-GCaMP6f | addgene partial sequence | sequence record 121642 | EGFP-C 5'-CATGGTCCTGCTGGAGTTCGTG-3'
CTGTACAAGGGCGGTACCGGAGGGAGCATGGTGAGCAAGGGCGAGGAGCTGTTCACCGGGGTGGTGCCCA
TCCTGGTCGAGCTGGACGGCGACGTAAACGGCCACAAGTTCAGCGTGAGGGGCGAGGGTGAGGGCGATGC
CACCAACGGCAAGCTGACCCTGAAGTTCATCTGCACCACCGGCAAGCTGCCCGTGCCCTGGCCCACCCTC
GTGACCACCTTCAGCTACGGCGTGCAGTGCTTCAGCCGCTACCCCGACCACATGAAGCAGCACGACTTCT
TCAAGTCCGCCATGCCCGAAGGCTACGTCCAGGAGCGCACCATCTCCTTCAAGGACGACGGCACCTACAA
GACCCGCGCCGAGGTGAAGTTCGAGGGCGACACCCTGGTGAACCGCATCGAGCTGAAGGGCATCGACTTC
AAGGAGGACGGCAACATCCTGGGGCACAAGCTGGAATACAACCTGCCGGACCAACTGACTGAAGAGCAGA
TCGCAGAATTTAAAGAGGAATTCTCCCTATTTGACAAGGACGGGGATGGGACAATAACAACCAAGGAGCT
GGGGACGGTGATGCGGTCTCTGGGGCAGAACCCCACAGAAGCAGAGCTGCAGGACATGATCAATGAAGTA
GATGCCGACGGTGACGGCACAATCGACTTCCCTGAGTTCCTGACAATGATGGCAAGAAAAATGAAATACA
GGGACACGGAAGAAGAAATTAGAGAAGCGTTCGGTGTGTTTGATAAGGATGGCAATGGCTACATCAGTGC
AGCAGAGCTTCGCCACGTGATGACAAACCTTGGAGAGAAGTTAACAGATGAAGAGGTTGATGAA
