>Addgene plasmid #67569 | DF-UAS-sspa-GCaMP6f | addgene partial sequence | sequence record 121643 | GFPGenotRW 5'-AGTCGATGCCCTTCAGCTCGAT-3'
ACCTCGGCGCGGGTCTTGTAGGTGCCGTCGTCCTTGAAGGAGATGGTGCGCTCCTGGACGTAGCCTTCGG
GCATGGCGGACTTGAAGAAGTCGTGCTGCTTCATGTGGTCGGGGTAGCGGCTGAAGCACTGCACGCCGTA
GCTGAAGGTGGTCACGAGGGTGGGCCAGGGCACGGGCAGCTTGCCGGTGGTGCAGATGAACTTCAGGGTC
AGCTTGCCGTTGGTGGCATCGCCCTCACCCTCGCCCCTCACGCTGAACTTGTGGCCGTTTACGTCGCCGT
CCAGCTCGACCAGGATGGGCACCACCCCGGTGAACAGCTCCTCGCCCTTGCTCACCATGCTCCCTCCGGT
ACCGCCCTTGTACAGCTCGTCCATGCCGAGAGTGATCCCGGCGGCGGTCACGAACTCCAGCAGGACCATG
TGATCGCGCTTCTCGTTGGGGTCTTTCGAAAGCACGGACTGATGGCTCAGGTAGTGGTTGTCGGGCAGCA
GCACGGGGCCGTCGCCGATGGGGGTGTTCTGCTGGTAGTGGTCGGCGAGCTGCACGCTGCCGTCCTCCAC
GTTGTGGCGGATCTTGAAGTTCGCCTTGATGCCGTTCTTCTGCTTGTCGGCGGTGATATAGACGTTCTCG
AGTGAGCTCAGCCGACCTATAGCTCTGACTGCGTGACCTGTCTTATTCCACTTACGACGTGATGAGTCGA
CCATGGTGGCGCGCCAGCCTGCTTTTTTGTACAAACTTGAATTAACCCTCACTAAAGGGAACAAAAGCTG
GAGCTCCACCGCGGTGGCGGCCGCTCTAGAACTAGTGGATCCCC
