>Addgene plasmid #67569 | DF-UAS-sspa-GCaMP6f | addgene partial sequence | sequence record 121644 | Insert
TATAGGCGCGCCACCATGGTCGACTCATCACGTCGTAAGTGGAATAAGACAGGTCACGCAGTCAGAGCTA
TAGGTCGGCTGAGCTCACTCGAGAACGTCTATATCACCGCCGACAAGCAGAAGAACGGCATCAAGGCGAA
CTTCAAGATCCGCCACAACGTGGAGGACGGCAGCGTGCAGCTCGCCGACCACTACCAGCAGAACACCCCC
ATCGGCGACGGCCCCGTGCTGCTGCCCGACAACCACTACCTGAGCCATCAGTCCGTGCTTTCGAAAGACC
CCAACGAGAAGCGCGATCACATGGTCCTGCTGGAGTTCGTGACCGCCGCCGGGATCACTCTCGGCATGGA
CGAGCTGTACAAGGGCGGTACCGGAGGGAGCATGGTGAGCAAGGGCGAGGAGCTGTTCACCGGGGTGGTG
CCCATCCTGGTCGAGCTGGACGGCGACGTAAACGGCCACAAGTTCAGCGTGAGGGGCGAGGGTGAGGGCG
ATGCCACCAACGGCAAGCTGACCCTGAAGTTCATCTGCACCACCGGCAAGCTGCCCGTGCCCTGGCCCAC
CCTCGTGACCACCTTCAGCTACGGCGTGCAGTGCTTCAGCCGCTACCCCGACCACATGAAGCAGCACGAC
TTCTTCAAGTCCGCCATGCCCGAAGGCTACGTCCAGGAGCGCACCATCTCCTTCAAGGACGACGGCACCT
ACAAGACCCGCGCCGAGGTGAAGTTCGAGGGCGACACCCTGGTGAACCGCATCGAGCTGAAGGGCATCGA
CTTCAAGGAGGACGGCAACATCCTGGGGCACAAGCTGGAATACAACCTGCCGGACCAACTGACTGAAGAG
CAGATCGCAGAATTTAAAGAGGAATTCTCCCTATTTGACAAGGACGGGGATGGGACAATAACAACCAAGG
AGCTGGGGACGGTGATGCGGTCTCTGGGGCAGAACCCCACAGAAGCAGAGCTGCAGGACATGATCAATGA
AGTAGATGCCGACGGTGACGGCACAATCGACTTCCCTGAGTTCCTGACAATGATGGCAAGAAAAATGAAA
TACAGGGACACGGAAGAAGAAATTAGAGAAGCGTTCGGTGTGTTTGATAAGGATGGCAATGGCTACATCA
GTGCAGCAGAGCTTCGCCACGTGATGACAAACCTTGGAGAGAAGTTAACAGATGAAGAGGTTGATGAAAT
GATCAGGGAAGCAGACATCGATGGGGATGGTCAGGTAAACTACGAAGAGTTTGTACAAATGATGACAGCG
AAGTGAACGCGTTATA
